Addgene plasmid #122893: pICE TRP1-MET17
Purpose: (Empty Backbone) TRP1-MET17 ICE plasmid used to facilitate yeast recombination cloning and stable genomic Integration after CEN Excision.
Depositing lab: Randy Hampton. Depositing organization: University of California, San Diego (UCSD). Publication: ICE plasmids: combining the ease of yeast recombination cloning with the stability of genomic integration. Flagg MP, Kao A, Hampton RY. Yeast. 2019 May 10. doi: 10.1002/yea.3400. PubMed 31074531.
Backbone
  Vector backbone: ICE plasmid
  Vector type: Yeast Expression ; Yeast Recombination Cloning
Growth in bacteria
  Bacterial resistance: Ampicillin, 100 μg/mL
  Growth temperature: 37°C
  Growth strain: DH5alpha
  Copy number: High Copy
Gene/Insert
  Gene/Insert name: None
Terms and licenses: Academic/Nonprofit Terms; Industry Terms: Not Available to Industry
How to cite: pICE TRP1-MET17 was a gift from Randy Hampton (Addgene plasmid # 122893 ; http://n2t.net/addgene:122893 ; RRID:Addgene_122893)
