[The description below was written by a language model from this plasmid's Addgene catalogue record and pLannotate feature annotations shown in this document.]
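Description:
pICE TRP1-MET17 is an empty-backbone yeast shuttle vector of the ICE ("Integration after CEN Excision") series, about 6.4 kb in the sequenced record. It is designed to combine yeast recombination cloning with subsequent stable genomic integration. In E. coli it is maintained as a high-copy plasmid through a ColE1/pUC-type origin and selected with ampicillin via the β-lactamase gene. An f1 origin is also present, along with pBluescript-derived remnants: lac promoter and operator, CAP site, a lacZα fragment, flanking T3 and T7 promoters, and short fragments of lacI, rop and bom that are carried over from parental backbones.

For yeast, the plasmid carries two S. cerevisiae auxotrophic markers with their own promoters: TRP1 for tryptophan prototrophy and MET17 (also called MET15/MET25) for sulfur amino acid biosynthesis, the latter driven by a partial MET17 promoter that is normally repressed by methionine. A CEN6/ARS element sits inside the pBluescript multiple cloning site, splitting it into two annotated fragments. This centromere/replicator unit lets the plasmid replicate episomally at low copy in yeast, which suits assembly of constructs by in vivo homologous recombination. The flanking polylinker sequence would presumably allow the CEN/ARS to be cut out afterwards. Without it the plasmid cannot replicate autonomously in yeast and behaves as an integrating vector, presumably targeted through homology at a marker locus, although the record does not spell out the excision sites or the integration target. No insert, yeast expression promoter or terminator for a cargo gene is annotated, so users must supply the whole expression cassette.
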