Features (pLannotate 1.2.2; 21 found; start..end, strand, type, name):
    137..172     -  CDS            rop (fragment): Rop protein, which maintains plasmids at low copy number; rop
    269..943     -  CDS            TRP1: phosphoribosylanthranilate isomerase, required for tryptophan biosynthesis; S. cerevisiae TRP1; yeast auxotrophic marker
    944..1091    -  promoter       TRP1 promoter: S. cerevisiae TRP1
   1266..1370    +  promoter       AmpR promoter: bla
   1371..2231    +  CDS            AmpR: β-lactamase; bla; confers resistance to ampicillin, carbenicillin, and related antibiotics
   2402..2990    +  rep_origin     ori: high-copy-number ColE1/pMB1/pBR322/pUC origin of replication
   3173..3265    +  CDS            lacI (fragment): lac repressor; lacI; The lac repressor binds to the lac operator to inhibit transcription in E. coli. This inhibition can be relieved by adding lactose or isopropyl-β-D-thiogalactopyranoside (IPTG).
   3278..3299    +  protein_bind   CAP binding site: CAP binding activates transcription in the presence of cAMP. E. coli catabolite activator protein
   3314..3344    +  promoter       lac promoter: promoter for the E. coli lac operon
   3352..3368    +  protein_bind   lac operator: The lac repressor binds to the lac operator to inhibit transcription in E. coli. This inhibition can be relieved by adding lactose or isopropyl-β-D-thiogalactopyranoside (IPTG). lac repressor encoded by lacI
   3413..3431    +  promoter       T3 promoter: promoter for bacteriophage T3 RNA polymerase
   3444..3467    +  misc_feature   MCS (fragment): pBluescript multiple cloning site
   3486..3989    +  misc_feature   CEN/ARS: S. cerevisiae CEN6 centromere fused to an autonomously replicating sequence
   4011..4103    +  misc_feature   MCS (fragment): pBluescript multiple cloning site
   4112..4130    -  promoter       T7 promoter: promoter for bacteriophage T7 RNA polymerase
   4138..4293    +  CDS            lacZα (fragment): LacZα fragment of β-galactosidase; lacZ fragment
   4297..4725    +  rep_origin     f1 ori (sequence partly withheld): f1 bacteriophage origin of replication; arrow indicates direction of (+) strand synthesis
   4753..4804    -  misc_feature   bom (fragment): basis of mobility region from pBR322
   4857..6191    -  CDS            MET17: O-acetylserine and O-acetylhomoserine sulfhydrylase, required for sulfur amino acid synthesis; S. cerevisiae MET17 MET15; MET25
   6192..6425    -  promoter       MET17 promoter (fragment): S. cerevisiae MET17; expression is repressed by methionine; MET15; MET25
   6426..35      -  misc_feature   bom (fragment) (across the origin): basis of mobility region from pBR322
>Addgene plasmid #122893 | pICE TRP1-MET17 | addgene full sequence | sequence record 238929 | Addgene NGS Result
GTACAATCTGCTCTGATGCCGCATAGTTAAGCCAGCCCCGACACCCGCCAACACCCGCTGACGCGCCCTG
ACGGGCTTGTCTGCTCCCGGCATCCGCTTACAGACAAGCTGTGACCGTCTCCGGGAGCTGCATGTGTCAG
AGGTTTTCACCGTCATCACCGAAACGCGCGAGACGAAAGGGCCTCGTGATACGCCTATTTTTATAGGTTA
ATGTCATGATTAGGCAAGTGCACAAACAATACTTAAATAAATACTACTCAGTAATAACCTATTTCTTAGC
ATTTTTGACGAAATTTGCTATTTTGTTAGAGTCTTTTACACCATTTGTCTCCACACCTCCGCTTACATCA
ACACCAATAACGCCATTTAATCTAAGCGCATCACCAACATTTTCTGGCGTCAGTCCACCAGCTAACATAA
AATGTAAGCTTTCGGGGCTCTCTTGCCTTCCAACCCAGTCAGAAATCGAGTTCCAATCCAAAAGTTCACC
TGTCCCACCTGCTTCTGAATCAAACAAGGGAATAAACGAATGAGGTTTCTGTGAAGCTGCACTGAGTAGT
ATGTTGCAGTCTTTTGGAAATACGAGTCTTTTAATAACTGGCAAACCGAGGAACTCTTGGTATTCTTGCC
ACGACTCATCTCCATGCAGTTGGACGATATCAATGCCGTAATCATTGACCAGAGCCAAAACATCCTCCTT
AGGTTGATTACGAAACACGCCAACCAAGTATTTCGGAGTGCCTGAACTATTTTTATATGCTTTTACAAGA
CTTGAAATTTTCCTTGCAATAACCGGGTCAATTGTTCTCTTTCTATTGGGCACACATATAATACCCAGCA
AGTCAGCATCGGAATCTAGAGCACATTCTGCGGCCTCTGTGCTCTGCAAGCCGCAAACTTTCACCAATGG
ACCAGAACTACCTGTGAAATTAATAACAGACATACTCCAAGCTGCCTTTGTGTGCTTAATCACGTATACT
CACGTGCTCAATAGTCACCAATGCCCTCCCTCTTGGCCCTCTCCTTTTCTTTTTTCGACCGAATTAATTC
TTAATCGGCAAAAAAAGAAAAGCTCCGGATCAAGATTGTACGTAAGGTGACAAGCTATTTTTCAATAAAG
AATATCTTCCACTACTGCCATCTGGCGTCATAACTGCAAAGTACACATATATTACGATGCTGTTCTATTA
AATGCTTCCTATATTATATATATAGTAATGTCGTTTATGGTGCAGACGTCAGGTGGCACTTTTCGGGGAA
ATGTGCGCGGAACCCCTATTTGTTTATTTTTCTAAATACATTCAAATATGTATCCGCTCATGAGACAATA
ACCCTGATAAATGCTTCAATAATATTGAAAAAGGAAGAGTATGAGTATTCAACATTTCCGTGTCGCCCTT
ATTCCCTTTTTTGCGGCATTTTGCCTTCCTGTTTTTGCTCACCCAGAAACGCTGGTGAAAGTAAAAGATG
CTGAAGATCAGTTGGGTGCACGAGTGGGTTACATCGAACTGGATCTCAACAGCGGTAAGATCCTTGAGAG
TTTTCGCCCCGAAGAACGTTTTCCAATGATGAGCACTTTTAAAGTTCTGCTATGTGGCGCGGTATTATCC
CGTATTGACGCCGGGCAAGAGCAACTCGGTCGCCGCATACACTATTCTCAGAATGACTTGGTTGAGTACT
CACCAGTCACAGAAAAGCATCTTACGGATGGCATGACAGTAAGAGAATTATGCAGTGCTGCCATAACCAT
GAGTGATAACACTGCGGCCAACTTACTTCTGACAACGATCGGAGGACCGAAGGAGCTAACCGCTTTTTTG
CACAACATGGGGGATCATGTAACTCGCCTTGATCGTTGGGAACCGGAGCTGAATGAAGCCATACCAAACG
ACGAGCGTGACACCACGATGCCTGTAGCAATGGCAACAACGTTGCGCAAACTATTAACTGGCGAACTACT
TACTCTAGCTTCCCGGCAACAATTAATAGACTGGATGGAGGCGGATAAAGTTGCAGGACCACTTCTGCGC
TCGGCCCTTCCGGCTGGCTGGTTTATTGCTGATAAATCTGGAGCCGGTGAGCGTGGGTCTCGCGGTATCA
TTGCAGCACTGGGGCCAGATGGTAAGCCCTCCCGTATCGTAGTTATCTACACGACGGGGAGTCAGGCAAC
TATGGATGAACGAAATAGACAGATCGCTGAGATAGGTGCCTCACTGATTAAGCATTGGTAACTGTCAGAC
CAAGTTTACTCATATATACTTTAGATTGATTTAAAACTTCATTTTTAATTTAAAAGGATCTAGGTGAAGA
TCCTTTTTGATAATCTCATGACCAAAATCCCTTAACGTGAGTTTTCGTTCCACTGAGCGTCAGACCCCGT
AGAAAAGATCAAAGGATCTTCTTGAGATCCTTTTTTTCTGCGCGTAATCTGCTGCTTGCAAACAAAAAAA
CCACCGCTACCAGCGGTGGTTTGTTTGCCGGATCAAGAGCTACCAACTCTTTTTCCGAAGGTAACTGGCT
TCAGCAGAGCGCAGATACCAAATACTGTTCTTCTAGTGTAGCCGTAGTTAGGCCACCACTTCAAGAACTC
TGTAGCACCGCCTACATACCTCGCTCTGCTAATCCTGTTACCAGTGGCTGCTGCCAGTGGCGATAAGTCG
TGTCTTACCGGGTTGGACTCAAGACGATAGTTACCGGATAAGGCGCAGCGGTCGGGCTGAACGGGGGGTT
CGTGCACACAGCCCAGCTTGGAGCGAACGACCTACACCGAACTGAGATACCTACAGCGTGAGCTATGAGA
AAGCGCCACGCTTCCCGAAGGGAGAAAGGCGGACAGGTATCCGGTAAGCGGCAGGGTCGGAACAGGAGAG
CGCACGAGGGAGCTTCCAGGGGGAAACGCCTGGTATCTTTATAGTCCTGTCGGGTTTCGCCACCTCTGAC
TTGAGCGTCGATTTTTGTGATGCTCGTCAGGGGGGCGGAGCCTATGGAAAAACGCCAGCAACGCGGCCTT
TTTACGGTTCCTGGCCTTTTGCTGGCCTTTTGCTCACATGTTCTTTCCTGCGTTATCCCCTGATTCTGTG
GATAACCGTATTACCGCCTTTGAGTGAGCTGATACCGCTCGCCGCAGCCGAACGACCGAGCGCAGCGAGT
CAGTGAGCGAGGAAGCGGAAGAGCGCCCAATACGCAAACCGCCTCTCCCCGCGCGTTGGCCGATTCATTA
ATGCAGCTGGCACGACAGGTTTCCCGACTGGAAAGCGGGCAGTGAGCGCAACGCAATTAATGTGAGTTAG
CTCACTCATTAGGCACCCCAGGCTTTACACTTTATGCTTCCGGCTCGTATGTTGTGTGGAATTGTGAGCG
GATAACAATTTCACACAGGAAACAGCTATGACCATGATTACGCCAAGCGCGCAATTAACCCTCACTAAAG
GGAACAAAAGCTGGAGCTCCACCGCGGTGGCGGCCGCGCCACCTGGGTCCTTTTCATCACGTGCTATAAA
AATAATTATAATTTAAATTTTTTAATATAAATATATAAATTAAAAATAGAAAGTAAAAAAAGAAATTAAA
GAAAAAATAGTTTTTGTTTTCCGAAGATGTAAAAGACTCTAGGGGGATCGCCAACAAATACTACCTTTTA
TCTTGCTCTTCCTGCTCTCAGGTATTAATGCCGAATTGTTTCATCTTGTCTGTGTAGAAGACCACACACG
AAAATCCTGTGATTTTACATTTTACTTATCGTTAATCGAATGTATATCTATTTAATCTGCTTTTCTTGTC
TAATAAATATATATGTAAAGTACGCTTTTTGTTGAAATTTTTTAAACCTTTGTTTATTTTTTTTTCTTCA
TTCCGTAACTCTTCTACCTTCTTTATTTACTTTCTAAAATCCAAATACAAAACATAAAAATAAATAAACA
CAGAGTAAATTCCCAAATTATTCCATCATTAAAAGATACGAGGCGCGTGTAAGTTACAGGCAAGCGATCC
GTCCTAAGAAGCGCTAAGAGGGCGGCCGCTCTAGAACTAGTGGATCCCCCGGGCTGCAGGAATTCGATAT
CAAGCTTATCGATACCGTCGACCTCGAGGGGGGGCCCGGTACCCAATTCGCCCTATAGTGAGTCGTATTA
CGCGCGCTCACTGGCCGTCGTTTTACAACGTCGTGACTGGGAAAACCCTGGCGTTACCCAACTTAATCGC
CTTGCAGCACATCCCCCTTTCGCCAGCTGGCGTAATAGCGAAGAGGCCCGCACCGATCGCCCTTCCCAAC
AGTTGCGCAGCCTGAATGGCGAATGG
[124 nt withheld, positions 4297-4420]
C
[91 nt withheld, positions 4422-4512]
A
[49 nt withheld, positions 4514-4562]
CCTTTGACGTTGGAGTCCACGTTCTTT
[37 nt withheld, positions 4590-4626]
ACCCTATCTCGGTCTATTCTTTTGATTTATAAGGGATTTTGCCGATTTCGGCCTATTGGTTAAAAAATGA
GCTGATTTAACAAAAATTTAACGCGAATTTTAACAAAATATTAACGCTTACAATTTCCTGATGCGGTATT
TTCTCCTTACGCATCTGTGCGGTATTTCACACCGCATAACTTGTGAGAGAAAGTCGGTTTATACATAATT
TTACAACTCATTACGCACACTCATGGTTTTTGGCCAGCGAAAACAGTTTCAAAAGATTGCTGGAAGTCTG
CAATAATGTCATCAATAAATTCGATACCAACAGAGACACGAATTAAGTCCTTGGTAACACCAGATGCCAA
CTTTTCTTTGTCATTTAATTGTTTGTGGGTAGTGAAGTATGGAGCAATGACTAAGGTCTTGGCATCACCA
ACATTGGCCAAGTTAGAGGCAAGCTTTAAATTGTCAACAACTTGAGCACCAGAAAGTTTGAATGGGTCAG
TTTCCTTGTCGGCATTTGGTAAGTCTTTTACACCGAAAGATAAGACACCACCGAAACCGTTAGATAGATA
CTTCTTAGCATTTTCATGATGAGAATGAGATGCTAAACCAGGGTATGAAACCCAAGATACGTATGGGGAT
TGTTCTAACCATTTGGCTAACTTCAATGCATTTTCACCGTGTCTTTCAGCTCTCAAAGATAATGTTTCAA
CACCTTGTAGTAGCAAGAAAGAGGCAAATGGGTTCATCAATGGACCCAAATCTCTTAATAGTTCAGTTCT
AACATGAACGATGTATGCCAAGTTACCGTAGGCTTCATTGTAGATAGTACCGTGATATCCTTCGGCAGGT
TGAGAGAATTGAGGGAACTTTTCTGGGTAGTCCTTCCATGGGAACTTACCAGAGTCAACAATAATACCAC
CGATAGTAGTACCATGACCACCAATCCATTTGGTAGCAGAATGTGTTACAATATCAGCACCGTATTTAAT
TGGCTGACAGAAGTAACCACCGGCACCAAATGTGTTGTCAACGACAACTGGAATACCGTGTTTGTGAGCA
ATTGCAACAATTTTTTCAAAATCCGGAACATTGTACTTTGGATTACCAATGGTTTCCAAATAAACAGCCT
TGGTTCTTTCATCAAAGACCTTTTCGAATTCTTCTGGATTGTCACCTTCAACAAATCTAGCCTCGATACC
AAATCTTTTGAACGAGATTTTGAACTGGTTATAAGTACCACCGTATAAGTAAGAAGTGGAAACGATGTTG
TCACCAGTGTGTGCCAAACCTTGGATGGCAAGGGTTTGAGCGGCTTGACCGGAGGAAACAGCCAAAGCAG
CAGCACCACCTTCTAAAGCAGCAATTCTTTCTTCCAAAACATTACTGGTTGGGTTTTGGAAACGGGAATA
GACGTAACCTGGAACTTCTAGACCAAACAATTGCGAACCATGCTTAGAGTTTTCGAAAACATAAGAAGTG
GTGGCGTAAATTGGTACAGCTCTGGATCTGTGAGCATTGTCACCAGGGTTCTCTTGGCCGGCGTGTAGTT
GAACAGTATCGAAATGAGATGGCATTGTATGGATGGGGGTAATAGAATTGTATCTATGTATCTGACGACC
CTGTATTACACGAAGGAAATAGTAGATGAAAAGACAAGAGAGCAAGAAAAAGGAAAAACTTCCTTTCTAA
CAGACGCTTTACTTAACCTTATATATATCTTATTTTTTTCATCGAGCGTGTTCAATTGGACAAGGTGCCA
CCTTTTCGACACTTCGGTTATTATGTTACACAGTTTTCATGAGGATGGCTATGGTGCACTCTCA
